Addgene plasmid #100621: YCe1703 HC_Kan_RFP-p11
Purpose: (Empty Backbone) EMMA toolkit part-entry vector position 11
Depositing lab: Yizhi Cai. Depositing organization: University of Edinburgh. Publication: EMMA: An Extensible Mammalian Modular Assembly Toolkit for the Rapid Design and Production of Diverse Expression Vectors. Martella A, Matjusaitis M, Auxillos J, Pollard SM, Cai Y. ACS Synth Biol. 2017 Apr 24. doi: 10.1021/acssynbio.7b00016. PubMed 28418644.
Backbone
  Vector backbone: pSMART HC_Kan
  Vector type: Synthetic Biology
Growth in bacteria
  Bacterial resistance: Kanamycin, 50 μg/mL
  Growth temperature: 37°C
  Growth strain: DH5alpha
  Copy number: High Copy
Gene/Insert
  Gene/Insert name: None
Terms and licenses: Academic/Nonprofit Terms; Industry Terms: Not Available to Industry
Depositor comments: It is used to standardize new parts for EMMA toolkit. New DNA fragments (parts) are cloned into this plasmid replacing the RFP gene through a BsaI Golden Gate reaction. The resulting plasmid will have the part flanked by BsmBI sites and the fusion sites corresponding to position 11 of EMMA platform.
How to cite: YCe1703 HC_Kan_RFP-p11 was a gift from Yizhi Cai (Addgene plasmid # 100621 ; http://n2t.net/addgene:100621 ; RRID:Addgene_100621)
