[The description below was written by a language model from this plasmid's Addgene catalogue record and pLannotate feature annotations shown in this document.]
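Description:
YCe1703 HC_Kan_RFP-p11 is an empty part-entry (domestication) vector from the EMMA (Extensible Mammalian Modular Assembly) toolkit, built on the pSMART HC_Kan backbone and used for synthetic biology cloning in E. coli. It is a small plasmid of about 2.9 kb that replicates from a high-copy ColE1/pUC-type origin. Selection is with kanamycin through an aph(3')-Ia aminoglycoside phosphotransferase gene, which the annotation places downstream of a cat promoter. In keeping with the pSMART design, the marker, origin and cloning region are insulated from one another by transcription terminators (tonB, T7Te, T3Te), which limit read-through into or out of cloned DNA.

The vector carries no insert of interest. In its place is a bacterial mRFP1 dropout cassette consisting of a lac promoter with its CAP binding site and lac operator, the mRFP1 coding sequence, and the rrnB T1 and T7Te terminators. This cassette is bounded by BioBrick prefix and suffix sequences and includes a short residual lacI fragment. According to the depositor, a new DNA part is introduced by a BsaI Golden Gate reaction that replaces the RFP gene. Loss of red fluorescence would therefore be expected to mark recombinant colonies, although the record does not describe the screening step explicitly. In the resulting plasmid the part is flanked by BsmBI sites and by the fusion sites that define position 11 of the EMMA platform, so it can later be released and joined in a fixed order with parts from other positions to build mammalian expression vectors. The type IIS sites and fusion overhangs are not annotated in the feature table, and the record does not state which functional category of part position 11 is meant to hold.
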