Features (pLannotate 1.2.2; 15 found; start..end, strand, type, name):
     48..68      -  misc_feature   BioBrick suffix: universal suffix for all parts
     75..102     -  terminator     T7Te terminator: phage T7 early transcription terminator
    118..189     -  terminator     rrnB T1 terminator: transcription terminator T1 from the E. coli rrnB gene
    237..911     -  CDS            mRFP1: mRFP1 is a basic (constitutively fluorescent) red fluorescent protein published in 2002, derived from Discosoma sp.. It is reported to be a somewhat slowly-maturing monomer with low acid sensitivity.
    947..963     -  protein_bind   lac operator: The lac repressor binds to the lac operator to inhibit transcription in E. coli. This inhibition can be relieved by adding lactose or isopropyl-β-D-thiogalactopyranoside (IPTG). lac repressor encoded by lacI
    971..1001    -  promoter       lac promoter: promoter for the E. coli lac operon
   1016..1037    -  protein_bind   CAP binding site: CAP binding activates transcription in the presence of cAMP. E. coli catabolite activator protein
   1050..1137    -  CDS            lacI (fragment): lac repressor; lacI; The lac repressor binds to the lac operator to inhibit transcription in E. coli. This inhibition can be relieved by adding lactose or isopropyl-β-D-thiogalactopyranoside (IPTG).
   1138..1159    -  misc_feature   BioBrick prefix: BioBrick prefix for parts that do not start with "ATG"
   1242..1273    +  terminator     tonB terminator: bidirectional E. coli tonB-P14 transcription terminator
   1274..1376    +  promoter       cat promoter: promoter of the E. coli cat gene encoding chloramphenicol acetyltransferase
   1377..2190    +  CDS            KanR (fragment): aminoglycoside phosphotransferase; aph(3')-Ia; confers resistance to kanamycin in bacteria or G418 (Geneticin®) in eukaryotes
   2213..2240    +  terminator     T7Te terminator: phage T7 early transcription terminator
   2252..2839    -  rep_origin     ori: high-copy-number ColE1/pMB1/pBR322/pUC origin of replication
   2861..2890    -  terminator     T3Te terminator: phage T3 early transcription terminator
>Addgene plasmid #100621 | YCe1703 HC_Kan_RFP-p11 | addgene full sequence | sequence record 192703 | Addgene NGS Result
CTGAATGATATCAAGCTTGAATTCGTTTTCGTCTCGGACGAGAGACCCTGCAGCGGCCGCTACTAGTATA
TAAACGCAGAAAGGCCCACCCGAAGGTGAGCCAGTGTGACTCTAGTAGAGAGCGTTCACCGACAAACAAC
AGATAAAACGAAAGGCCCAGTCTTTCGACTGAGCCTTTCGTTTTATTTGATGCCTGGCTCTAGTAGCGAT
CTACACTAGCACTATCAGCGTTATTAAGCACCGGTGGAGTGACGACCTTCAGCACGTTCGTACTGTTCAA
CGATGGTGTAGTCTTCGTTGTGGGAGGTGATGTCCAGTTTGATGTCGGTTTTGTAAGCACCCGGCAGCTG
AACCGGTTTTTTAGCCATGTAGGTGGTTTTAACTTCAGCGTCGTAGTGACCACCGTCTTTCAGTTTCAGA
CGCATTTTGATTTCACCTTTCAGAGCACCGTCTTCCGGGTACATACGTTCGGTGGAAGCTTCCCAACCCA
TGGTTTTTTTCTGCATAACCGGACCGTCGGACGGGAAGTTGGTACCACGCAGTTTAACTTTGTAGATGAA
CTCACCGTCTTGCAGGGAGGAGTCCTGGGTAACGGTAACAACACCACCGTCTTCGAAGTTCATAACACGT
TCCCATTTGAAACCTTCCGGGAAGGACAGTTTCAGGTAGTCCGGGATGTCAGCCGGGTGTTTAACGTAAG
CTTTGGAACCGTACTGGAACTGCGGGGACAGGATGTCCCAAGCGAACGGCAGCGGACCACCTTTGGTAAC
TTTCAGTTTAGCGGTCTGGGTACCTTCGTACGGACGACCTTCACCTTCACCTTCGATTTCGAACTCGTGA
CCGTTAACGGAACCTTCCATACGAACTTTGAAACGCATGAACTCTTTGATAACGTCTTCGGAGGAAGCCA
TCTAGTATTTCTCCTCTTTCTCTAGTATGTGTGAAATTGTTATCCGCTCACAATTCCACACAACATACGA
GCCGGAAGCATAAAGTGTAAAGCCTGGGGTGCCTAATGAGTGAGCTAACTCACATTAATTGCGTTGCGCT
CACTGCCCGCTTTCCAGTCGGGAAACCTGTCGTGCCAGCTGCATTAATGAATCGGCCAACGCGCGGGGAG
AGGCGGTTTGCGTATTGCTCTAGAAGCGGCCGCGAATTCGGTCTCTTACCCGAGACGTACGAATTCTCTA
GATATCGCTCAATACTGACCATTTAAATCATACCTGACCTCCATAGCAGAAAGTCAAAAGCCTCCGACCG
GAGGCTTTTGACTTGATCGGCACGTAAGAGGTTCCAACTTTCACCATAATGAAATAAGATCACTACCGGG
CGTATTTTTTGAGTTATCGAGATTTTCAGGAGCTAAGGAAGCTAAAATGAGCCATATTCAACGGGAAACG
TCTTGCTCGAGGCCGCGATTAAATTCCAACATGGATGCTGATTTATATGGGTATAAATGGGCTCGCGATA
ATGTCGGGCAATCAGGTGCGACAATCTATCGATTGTATGGGAAGCCCGATGCGCCAGAGTTGTTTCTGAA
ACATGGCAAAGGTAGCGTTGCCAATGATGTTACAGATGAGATGGTCAGGCTAAACTGGCTGACGGAATTT
ATGCCTCTTCCGACCATCAAGCATTTTATCCGTACTCCTGATGATGCATGGTTACTCACCACTGCGATCC
CAGGGAAAACAGCATTCCAGGTATTAGAAGAATATCCTGATTCAGGTGAAAATATTGTTGATGCGCTGGC
AGTGTTCCTGCGCCGGTTGCATTCGATTCCTGTTTGTAATTGTCCTTTTAACGGCGATCGCGTATTTCGT
CTCGCTCAGGCGCAATCACGAATGAATAACGGTTTGGTTGGTGCGAGTGATTTTGATGACGAGCGTAATG
GCTGGCCTGTTGAACAAGTCTGGAAAGAAATGCATAAGCTTTTGCCATTCTCACCGGATTCAGTCGTCAC
TCATGGTGATTTCTCACTTGATAACCTTATTTTTGACGAGGGGAAATTAATAGGTTGTATTGATGTTGGA
CGAGTCGGAATCGCAGACCGATACCAGGATCTTGCCATCCTATGGAACTGCCTCGGTGAGTTTTCTCCTT
CATTACAGAAACGGCTTTTTCAAAAATATGGTATTGATAATCCTGATATGAATAAATTGCAGTTTCACTT
GATGCTCGATGAGTTTTTCTGAGGGCCCAAATGTAATCACCTGGCTCACCTTCGGGTGGGCCTTTCTGCG
TTGCTGGCGTTTTTCCATAGGCTCCGCCCCCCTGACGAGCATCACAAAAATCGATGCTCAAGTCAGAGGT
GGCGAAACCCGACAGGACTATAAAGATACCAGGCGTTTCCCCCTGGAAGCTCCCTCGTGCGCTCTCCTGT
TCCGACCCTGCCGCTTACCGGATACCTGTCCGCCTTTCTCCCTTCGGGAAGCGTGGCGCTTTCTCATAGC
TCACGCTGTAGGTATCTCAGTTCGGTGTAGGTCGTTCGCTCCAAGCTGGGCTGTGTGCACGAACCCCCCG
TTCAGCCCGACCGCTGCGCCTTATCCGGTAACTATCGTCTTGAGTCCAACCCGGTAAGACACGACTTATC
GCCACTGGCAGCAGCCACTGGTAACAGGATTAGCAGAGCGAGGTATGTAGGCGGTGCTACAGAGTTCTTG
AAGTGGTGGCCTAACTACGGCTACACTAGAAGAACAGTATTTGGTATCTGCGCTCTGCTGAAGCCAGTTA
CCTCGGAAAAAGAGTTGGTAGCTCTTGATCCGGCAAACAAACCACCGCTGGTAGCGGTGGTTTTTTTGTT
TGCAAGCAGCAGATTACGCGCAGAAAAAAAGGATCTCAAGAAGATCCTTTGATTTTCTACCGAAGAAAGG
CCCACCCGTGAAGGTGAGCCAGTGAGTTGATTGCAGTCCAGTTACGCTGGAGTCTGAGGCTCGTC
